Addgene plasmid #92371: pTRE/SP M1 N184X
Purpose: Inducible expression of M1 N184X spastin in mammalian cells
Depositing lab: Peter Baas. Depositing organization: Drexel University. Publication: Studies on truncating mutations of SPAST associated with Hereditary Spastic Paraplegia indicate greater accumulation and toxicity of the M1 isoform of spastin. Solowska JM, Rao AN, Baas PW. Mol Biol Cell. 2017 May 11. pii: mbc.E17-01-0047. doi: 10.1091/mbc.E17-01-0047. PubMed 28495799.
Backbone
  Vector backbone: pTRE-Tight
  Backbone manufacturer: Clontech
  Backbone size w/o insert (bp): 2600
  Vector type: Mammalian Expression
Growth in bacteria
  Bacterial resistance: Ampicillin, 100 μg/mL
  Growth temperature: 37°C
  Growth strain: DH5alpha
  Copy number: Unknown
Gene/Insert
  Gene/Insert name: spastin (alt names: SPAST; NM 014946)
  Species: H. sapiens (human)
  Insert size (bp): 1929
  Mutation: 1-194 bp of 5'UTR deleted, N184X
  Entrez Gene: SPAST (a.k.a. ADPSP, FSP2, SPG4)
  Promoter: Tet-responsive P tight
  Cloning method: Restriction Enzyme; 5′ cloning site SmaI (destroyed during cloning); 3′ cloning site BamHI (destroyed during cloning)
Terms and licenses: Academic/Nonprofit Terms; Industry Terms: Not Available to Industry
Depositor comments: The endogenous M1 Kozak sequence was replaced with an optimal Kozak sequence to prevent leaky translation of M87 spastin. To detect spastin use an anti-spastin antibody.
How to cite: pTRE/SP M1 N184X was a gift from Peter Baas (Addgene plasmid # 92371 ; http://n2t.net/addgene:92371 ; RRID:Addgene_92371)
