[The description below was written by a language model from this plasmid's Addgene catalogue record and pLannotate feature annotations shown in this document.]
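Description:
pTRE/SP M1 N184X is a mammalian expression plasmid built on the pTRE-Tight backbone for tetracycline/doxycycline-regulated expression of a truncating mutant of human spastin (SPAST). It is propagated in E. coli through a high-copy ColE1/pUC-type origin and selected with ampicillin via the β-lactamase gene and its own promoter. The sequenced construct is about 4.5 kb. No mammalian selection marker is annotated, and the plasmid does not encode a Tet transactivator. Induction therefore depends on a tTA or rtTA regulator supplied separately, from a co-transfected plasmid or a Tet-system cell line.

The insert sits downstream of the PTight promoter, which consists of seven tet operator repeats fused to a minimal CMV promoter and gives low basal activity without the transactivator. The spastin cDNA lacks the first 194 bp of its 5′UTR and carries the N184X nonsense mutation. The feature table reflects this mutation: the SPAST coding annotation is split into two fragments at about that position, so translation should stop there even though the downstream cDNA is still present. The endogenous Kozak context of the M1 start codon was replaced with an optimal one, so that initiation occurs at M1 rather than leaking through to the internal M87 start. The plasmid is thus intended to produce only the truncated long (M1) isoform. An SV40 polyadenylation signal, with an adjacent remnant of large T antigen sequence, terminates the transcript. No epitope tag is present, so detection relies on an anti-spastin antibody.

The construct was made to study SPAST truncating mutations associated with hereditary spastic paraplegia, in particular the accumulation and toxicity of mutant M1 spastin.
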