Features (pLannotate 1.2.2; 9 found; start..end, strand, type, name):
      1..315     +  promoter       tight TRE promoter: Tet-responsive promoter PTight, consisting of seven tet operator sequences followed by the minimal CMV promoter
    320..338     +  misc_feature   MCS (fragment): pUC18/19 multiple cloning site
    367..915     +  CDS            SPAST (fragment): SPAST_HUMAN - Also known as ADPSP, FSP2, KIAA1083 From Homo sapiens (Human).
    917..2215    +  CDS            SPAST (fragment): SPAST_HUMAN - Also known as ADPSP, FSP2, KIAA1083 From Homo sapiens (Human).
   2339..2422    +  CDS            large T antigen (fragment): large T antigen from SV40 (simian virus 40)
   2445..2526    +  polyA_signal   SV40 poly(A) signal: SV40 polyadenylation signal
   2708..3296    -  rep_origin     ori: high-copy-number ColE1/pMB1/pBR322/pUC origin of replication
   3467..4327    -  CDS            AmpR: β-lactamase; bla; confers resistance to ampicillin, carbenicillin, and related antibiotics
   4328..4432    -  promoter       AmpR promoter: bla
>Addgene plasmid #92371 | pTRE/SP M1 N184X | addgene full sequence | sequence record 181059 | Addgene NGS Result
GAGTTTACTCCCTATCAGTGATAGAGAACGTATGTCGAGTTTACTCCCTATCAGTGATAGAGAACGATGT
CGAGTTTACTCCCTATCAGTGATAGAGAACGTATGTCGAGTTTACTCCCTATCAGTGATAGAGAACGTAT
GTCGAGTTTACTCCCTATCAGTGATAGAGAACGTATGTCGAGTTTATCCCTATCAGTGATAGAGAACGTA
TGTCGAGTTTACTCCCTATCAGTGATAGAGAACGTATGTCGAGGTAGGCGTGTACGGTGGGAGGCCTATA
TAAGCAGAGCTCGTTTAGTGAACCGTCAGATCGCCTGGAGAATTCGAGCTCGGTACCCATCGCGGCGGCG
GCAGTGAGAGGCCACCATGAATTCTCCGGGTGGACGAGGGAAGAAGAAAGGCTCCGGCGGCGCCAGCAAC
CCGGTGCCTCCCAGGCCTCCGCCCCCTTGCCTGGCCCCCGCCCCTCCCGCCGCCGGGCCGGCCCCTCCGC
CCGAGTCGCCGCATAAGCGGAACCTGTACTATTTCTCCTACCCGCTGTTTGTAGGCTTCGCGCTGCTGCG
TTTGGTCGCCTTCCACCTGGGGCTCCTCTTCGTGTGGCTCTGCCAGCGCTTCTCCCGCGCCCTCATGGCA
GCCAAGAGGAGCTCCGGGGCCGCGCCAGCACCTGCCTCGGCCTCGGCCCCGGCGCCGGTGCCGGGCGGCG
AGGCCGAGCGCGTCCGAGTCTTCCACAAACAGGCCTTCGAGTACATCTCCATTGCCCTGCGCATCGATGA
GGATGAGAAAGCAGGACAGAAGGAGCAAGCTGTGGAATGGTATAAGAAAGGTATTGAAGAACTGGAAAAA
GGAATAGCTGTTATAGTTACAGGACAAGGTGAACAGTGTGAAAGAGCTAGACGCCTTCAAGCTAAAATGA
TGACTTAATTTGGTTATGGCCAAGGACCGCTTACAACTTCTAGAGAAGATGCAACCAGTTTTGCCATTTT
CCAAGTCACAAACGGACGTCTATAATGACAGTACTAACTTGGCATGCCGCAATGGACATCTCCAGTCAGA
AAGTGGAGCTGTTCCAAAAAGAAAAGACCCCTTAACACACACTAGTAATTCACTGCCTCGTTCAAAAACA
GTTATGAAAACTGGATCTGCAGGCCTTTCAGGCCACCATAGAGCACCTAGTTACAGTGGTTTATCCATGG
TTTCTGGAGTGAAACAGGGATCTGGTCCTGCTCCTACCACTCATAAGGGTACTCCGAAAACAAATAGGAC
AAATAAACCTTCTACCCCTACAACTGCTACTCGTAAGAAAAAAGACTTGAAGAATTTTAGGAATGTGGAC
AGCAACCTTGCTAACCTTATAATGAATGAAATTGTGGACAATGGAACAGCTGTTAAATTTGATGATATAG
CTGGTCAAGACTTGGCAAAACAAGCATTGCAAGAAATTGTTATTCTTCCTTCTCTGAGGCCTGAGTTGTT
CACAGGGCTTAGAGCTCCTGCCAGAGGGCTGTTACTCTTTGGTCCACCTGGGAATGGGAAGACAATGCTG
GCTAAAGCAGTAGCTGCAGAATCGAATGCAACCTTCTTTAATATAAGTGCTGCAAGTTTAACTTCAAAAT
ACGTGGGAGAAGGAGAGAAATTGGTGAGGGCTCTTTTTGCTGTGGCTCGAGAACTTCAACCTTCTATAAT
TTTTATAGATGAAGTTGATAGCCTTTTGTGTGAAAGAAGAGAAGGGGAGCACGATGCTAGTAGACGCCTA
AAAACTGAATTTCTAATAGAATTTGATGGTGTACAGTCTGCTGGAGATGACAGAGTACTTGTAATGGGTG
CAACTAATAGGCCACAAGAGCTTGATGAGGCTGTTCTCAGGCGTTTCATCAAACGGGTATATGTGTCTTT
ACCAAATGAGGAGACAAGACTACTTTTGCTTAAAAATCTGTTATGTAAACAAGGAAGTCCATTGACCCAA
AAAGAACTAGCACAACTTGCTAGAATGACTGATGGATACTCAGGAAGTGACCTAACAGCTTTGGCAAAAG
ATGCAGCACTGGGTCCTATCCGAGAACTAAAACCAGAACAGGTGAAGAATATGTCTGCCAGTGAGATGAG
AAATATTCGATTATCTGACTTCACTGAATCCTTGAAAAAAATAAAACGCAGCGTCAGCCCTCAAACTTTA
GAAGCGTACATACGTTGGAACAAGGACTTTGGAGATACCACTGTTTAAGGAAATACCTTTGTAAACCTGC
AGAACATTTTACTTAAAAGAGGAAACACAAGATCCTCTAGTCAGCTGACGCGTGCTAGCGCGGCCGCATC
GATAAGCTTGTCGACGATATCTCTAGAGGATCATAATCAGCCATACCACATTTGTAGAGGTTTTACTTGC
TTTAAAAAACCTCCCACACCTCCCCCTGAACCTGAAACATAAAATGAATGCAATTGTTGTTGTTAACTTG
TTTATTGCAGCTTATAATGGTTACAAATAAAGCAATAGCATCACAAATTTCACAAATAAAGCATTTTTTT
CACTGCCTCGAGCTTCCTCGCTCACTGACTCGCTGCGCTCGGTCGTTCGGCTGCGGCGAGCGGTATCAGC
TCACTCAAAGGCGGTAATACGGTTATCCACAGAATCAGGGGATAACGCAGGAAAGAACATGTGAGCAAAA
GGCCAGCAAAAGGCCAGGAACCGTAAAAAGGCCGCGTTGCTGGCGTTTTTCCATAGGCTCCGCCCCCCTG
ACGAGCATCACAAAAATCGACGCTCAAGTCAGAGGTGGCGAAACCCGACAGGACTATAAAGATACCAGGC
GTTTCCCCCTGGAAGCTCCCTCGTGCGCTCTCCTGTTCCGACCCTGCCGCTTACCGGATACCTGTCCGCC
TTTCTCCCTTCGGGAAGCGTGGCGCTTTCTCATAGCTCACGCTGTAGGTATCTCAGTTCGGTGTAGGTCG
TTCGCTCCAAGCTGGGCTGTGTGCACGAACCCCCCGTTCAGCCCGACCGCTGCGCCTTATCCGGTAACTA
TCGTCTTGAGTCCAACCCGGTAAGACACGACTTATCGCCACTGGCAGCAGCCACTGGTAACAGGATTAGC
AGAGCGAGGTATGTAGGCGGTGCTACAGAGTTCTTGAAGTGGTGGCCTAACTACGGCTACACTAGAAGAA
CAGTATTTGGTATCTGCGCTCTGCTGAAGCCAGTTACCTTCGGAAAAAGAGTTGGTAGCTCTTGATCCGG
CAAACAAACCACCGCTGGTAGCGGTGGTTTTTTTGTTTGCAAGCAGCAGATTACGCGCAGAAAAAAAGGA
TCTCAAGAAGATCCTTTGATCTTTTCTACGGGGTCTGACGCTCAGTGGAACGAAAACTCACGTTAAGGGA
TTTTGGTCATGAGATTATCAAAAAGGATCTTCACCTAGATCCTTTTAAATTAAAAATGAAGTTTTAAATC
AATCTAAAGTATATATGAGTAAACTTGGTCTGACAGTTACCAATGCTTAATCAGTGAGGCACCTATCTCA
GCGATCTGTCTATTTCGTTCATCCATAGTTGCCTGACTCCCCGTCGTGTAGATAACTACGATACGGGAGG
GCTTACCATCTGGCCCCAGTGCTGCAATGATACCGCGAGACCCACGCTCACCGGCTCCAGATTTATCAGC
AATAAACCAGCCAGCCGGAAGGGCCGAGCGCAGAAGTGGTCCTGCAACTTTATCCGCCTCCATCCAGTCT
ATTAATTGTTGCCGGGAAGCTAGAGTAAGTAGTTCGCCAGTTAATAGTTTGCGCAACGTTGTTGCCATTG
CTACAGGCATCGTGGTGTCACGCTCGTCGTTTGGTATGGCTTCATTCAGCTCCGGTTCCCAACGATCAAG
GCGAGTTACATGATCCCCCATGTTGTGCAAAAAAGCGGTTAGCTCCTTCGGTCCTCCGATCGTTGTCAGA
AGTAAGTTGGCCGCAGTGTTATCACTCATGGTTATGGCAGCACTGCATAATTCTCTTACTGTCATGCCAT
CCGTAAGATGCTTTTCTGTGACTGGTGAGTACTCAACCAAGTCATTCTGAGAATAGTGTATGCGGCGACC
GAGTTGCTCTTGCCCGGCGTCAACACGGGATAATACCGCGCCACATAGCAGAACTTTAAAAGTGCTCATC
ATTGGAAAACGTTCTTCGGGGCGAAAACTCTCAAGGATCTTACCGCTGTTGAGATCCAGTTCGATGTAAC
CCACTCGTGCACCCAACTGATCTTCAGCATCTTTTACTTTCACCAGCGTTTCTGGGTGAGCAAAAACAGG
AAGGCAAAATGCCGCAAAAAAGGGAATAAGGGCGACACGGAAATGTTGAATACTCATACTCTTCCTTTTT
CAATATTATTGAAGCATTTATCAGGGTTATTGTCTCATGAGCGGATACATATTTGAATGTATTTAGAAAA
ATAAACAAATAGGGGTTCCGCGCACATTTCCCCGAAAAGTGCCACCTGACGTCTAAGAAACCATTATTAT
CATGACATTAACCTATAAAAATAGGCGTATCACGAGGCCCTTTCGTCTTCACTC
